Addgene plasmid #144192: TFORF1769
Purpose: Lentiviral vector for overexpressing transcription factor ORFs with unique 24-bp barcodes. Barcodes facilitate identification of transcription factors in pooled screens.
Depositing lab: Feng Zhang. Depositing organization: Broad Institute. Publication: A transcription factor atlas of directed differentiation. Joung J, Ma S, Tay T, Geiger-Schuller KR, Kirchgatterer PC, Verdine VK, Guo B, Arias-Garcia MA, Allen WE, Singh A, Kuksenko O, Abudayyeh OO, Gootenberg JS, Fu Z, Macrae RK, Buenrostro JD, Regev A, Zhang F. Cell. 2023 Jan 5;186(1):209-229.e26. doi: 10.1016/j.cell.2022.11.026. PubMed 36608654.
Backbone
  Vector backbone: pLX_TRC317
  Backbone manufacturer: Broad Institute Genetic Perturbation Platform
  Backbone size w/o insert (bp): 8264
  Vector type: Mammalian Expression, Lentiviral
  Selectable markers: Puromycin
Growth in bacteria
  Bacterial resistance: Ampicillin, 100 μg/mL
  Growth temperature: 37°C
  Growth strain: NEB Stable
  Copy number: High Copy
Gene/Insert
  Gene/Insert name: MGA
  Species: H. sapiens (human)
  Insert size (bp): 8672
  Entrez Gene: MGA (a.k.a. MAD5, MXD5)
  Promoter: EF1a
  Cloning method: Unknown
  Sequencing primers: 5′ GGGTGGAGACTGAAGTTAGGCCAG; 3′ CACATAGCGTAAAAGGAGCAACATAG
Terms and licenses: Academic/Nonprofit Terms; Industry Terms: Not Available to Industry
Depositor comments: NM_001080541,ENST00000545763,ENST00000566586 . The transcription factor ORF portion of this plasmid was synthesized by Genewiz. Please test multiple small colonies in case of plasmid recombination. To make this collection available in a timely manner, a portion of this collection was not fully sequenced by Addgene. If an Addgene verified full plasmid sequence is not available, please contact us prior to placing an order to request the full sequence.
How to cite: TFORF1769 was a gift from Feng Zhang (Addgene plasmid # 144192 ; http://n2t.net/addgene:144192 ; RRID:Addgene_144192)
