[The description below was written by a language model from this plasmid's Addgene catalogue record and pLannotate feature annotations shown in this document.]
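Description:
TFORF1769 is a third-generation, self-inactivating lentiviral expression plasmid built on the pLX_TRC317 backbone and carrying the human transcription factor MGA (also known as MAD5 or MXD5) as a synthesized open reading frame of about 8.7 kb, giving a total plasmid of roughly 16.9 kb. It is maintained in E. coli through a high-copy ColE1/pUC-type origin with ampicillin resistance, and it also contains an f1 origin and leftover lac/T7/T3 cloning-vector elements. The depositor notes a risk of recombination, a common concern with plasmids carrying LTR repeats.

The viral portion begins with an RSV promoter fused to a truncated HIV-1 5' LTR, which drives Tat-independent production of genomic RNA in packaging cells. This is followed by the Ψ packaging signal, a gag fragment, the Rev response element and a cPPT/CTS, and it ends in a ΔU3 3' LTR with a downstream SV40 polyadenylation signal. Within the provirus, an SV40 early promoter expresses puromycin N-acetyltransferase for selection of transduced mammalian cells. A separate EF-1α promoter drives constitutive expression of MGA, with a WPRE downstream to enhance transcript stability and expression. According to the annotation, MGA is a dual-specificity factor that heterodimerizes with MAX and regulates both MAX-network and T-box target genes.

The plasmid belongs to a barcoded transcription factor ORF collection. Each member carries a unique 24-bp barcode so that the overexpressed factor can be identified in pooled screens, such as those for directed differentiation. The barcode itself is not annotated in the feature table. A short U6-like fragment between the ORF and the WPRE is also unexplained in the record.
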