Features (pLannotate 1.2.2; 31 found; start..end, strand, type, name):
      5..231     +  promoter       RSV promoter: Rous sarcoma virus enhancer/promoter
    232..412     +  LTR            5' LTR (truncated): truncated 5' long terminal repeat (LTR) from HIV-1
    459..584     +  misc_feature   HIV-1 Ψ: packaging signal of human immunodeficiency virus type 1
    568..931     +  CDS            HIV-1 gag (fragment): gag protein from human immunodeficiency virus 1; gag
   1077..1310    +  misc_feature   RRE: The Rev response element (RRE) of HIV-1 allows for Rev-dependent mRNA export from the nucleus to the cytoplasm.
   1687..1713    +  CDS            Rev (fragment): human immunodeficiency virus 1 (HIV-1) Rev protein; rev; enhances nuclear export of unspliced and incompletely spliced viral mRNAs
   1720..1743    +  promoter       SV40 promoter (fragment): SV40 early promoter
   1744..1815    +  promoter       SV40 promoter (fragment): SV40 enhancer and early promoter
   1839..1974    +  rep_origin     SV40 ori: SV40 origin of replication
   2020..2616    +  CDS            PuroR (fragment): puromycin N-acetyltransferase; pac from Streptomyces; confers resistance to puromycin
   2665..2782    +  misc_feature   cPPT/CTS: central polypurine tract and central termination sequence of HIV-1
   2847..2913    +  CDS            small t antigen (fragment): SV40 (simian virus 40) small t antigen
   2920..4098    +  promoter       EF-1α promoter: strong constitutive promoter for human elongation factor EF-1α
   4115..12682   +  CDS            MGA (fragment): MGAP_HUMAN - Also known as KIAA0518, MAD5. Experimental evidence at protein level: Swiss-Prot protein existence level 1. Functions as a dual-specificity transcription factor, regulating the expression of both MAX-network and T-box family target genes. Functions as a repressor or an activator. Binds to 5'- AATTTCACACCTAGGTGTGAAATT-3' core sequence and seems to regulate MYC-MAX target genes. Suppresses transcriptional activation by MYC and inhibits MYC-dependent cell transformation. Function activated by heterodimerization with MAX. This heterodimerization serves the dual function of both genera
  12698..12751   +  promoter       U6 promoter (fragment): RNA polymerase III promoter for human U6 snRNA
  12793..13381   +  misc_feature   WPRE: woodchuck hepatitis virus posttranscriptional regulatory element
  13432..13451   +  misc_feature   cPPT/CTS (fragment): central polypurine tract and central termination sequence of HIV-1
  13453..13686   +  LTR            3' LTR (ΔU3): self-inactivating 3' long terminal repeat (LTR) from HIV-1
  13764..13885   +  polyA_signal   SV40 poly(A) signal: SV40 polyadenylation signal
  13925..14060   +  rep_origin     SV40 ori: SV40 origin of replication
  14081..14099   -  promoter       T7 promoter: promoter for bacteriophage T7 RNA polymerase
  14107..14262   +  CDS            lacZα (fragment): LacZα fragment of β-galactosidase; lacZ fragment
  14267..14695   +  rep_origin     f1 ori (sequence partly withheld): f1 bacteriophage origin of replication; arrow indicates direction of (+) strand synthesis
  14748..14852   +  promoter       AmpR promoter: bla
  14853..15713   +  CDS            AmpR: β-lactamase; bla; confers resistance to ampicillin, carbenicillin, and related antibiotics
  15884..16472   +  rep_origin     ori: high-copy-number ColE1/pMB1/pBR322/pUC origin of replication
  16655..16747   +  CDS            lacI (fragment): lac repressor; lacI; The lac repressor binds to the lac operator to inhibit transcription in E. coli. This inhibition can be relieved by adding lactose or isopropyl-β-D-thiogalactopyranoside (IPTG).
  16760..16781   +  protein_bind   CAP binding site: CAP binding activates transcription in the presence of cAMP. E. coli catabolite activator protein
  16796..16826   +  promoter       lac promoter: promoter for the E. coli lac operon
  16830..16852   +  protein_bind   lac operator (fragment): The lac repressor binds to the lac operator to inhibit transcription in E. coli. This inhibition can be relieved by adding lactose or isopropyl-β-D-thiogalactopyranoside (IPTG). lac repressor encoded by lacI
  16895..16913   +  promoter       T3 promoter: promoter for bacteriophage T3 RNA polymerase
>Addgene plasmid #144192 | TFORF1769 | addgene full sequence | sequence record 408635 | Addgene NGS Result
TTAATGTAGTCTTATGCAATACTCTTGTAGTCTTGCAACATGGTAACGATGAGTTAGCAACATGCCTTAC
AAGGAGAGAAAAAGCACCGTGCATGCCGATTGGTGGAAGTAAGGTGGTACGATCGTGCCTTATTAGGAAG
GCAACAGACGGGTCTGACATGGATTGGACGAACCACTGAATTGCCGCATTGCAGAGATATTGTATTTAAG
TGCCTAGCTCGATACATAAACGGGTCTCTCTGGTTAGACCAGATCTGAGCCTGGGAGCTCTCTGGCTAAC
TAGGGAACCCACTGCTTAAGCCTCAATAAAGCTTGCCTTGAGTGCTTCAAGTAGTGTGTGCCCGTCTGTT
GTGTGACTCTGGTAACTAGAGATCCCTCAGACCCTTTTAGTCAGTGTGGAAAATCTCTAGCAGTGGCGCC
CGAACAGGGACTTGAAAGCGAAAGGGAAACCAGAGGAGCTCTCTCGACGCAGGACTCGGCTTGCTGAAGC
GCGCACGGCAAGAGGCGAGGGGCGGCGACTGGTGAGTACGCCAAAAATTTTGACTAGCGGAGGCTAGAAG
GAGAGAGATGGGTGCGAGAGCGTCAGTATTAAGCGGGGGAGAATTAGATCGCGATGGGAAAAAATTCGGT
TAAGGCCAGGGGGAAAGAAAAAATATAAATTAAAACATATAGTATGGGCAAGCAGGGAGCTAGAACGATT
CGCAGTTAATCCTGGCCTGTTAGAAACATCAGAAGGCTGTAGACAAATACTGGGACAGCTACAACCATCC
CTTCAGACAGGATCAGAAGAACTTAGATCATTATATAATACAGTAGCAACCCTCTATTGTGTGCATCAAA
GGATAGAGATAAAAGACACCAAGGAAGCTTTAGACAAGATAGAGGAAGAGCAAAACAAAAGTAAGACCAC
CGCACAGCAAGCGGCCGCTGATCTTCAGACCTGGAGGAGGAGATATGAGGGACAATTGGAGAAGTGAATT
ATATAAATATAAAGTAGTAAAAATTGAACCATTAGGAGTAGCACCCACCAAGGCAAAGAGAAGAGTGGTG
CAGAGAGAAAAAAGAGCAGTGGGAATAGGAGCTTTGTTCCTTGGGTTCTTGGGAGCAGCAGGAAGCACTA
TGGGCGCAGCGTCAATGACGCTGACGGTACAGGCCAGACAATTATTGTCTGGTATAGTGCAGCAGCAGAA
CAATTTGCTGAGGGCTATTGAGGCGCAACAGCATCTGTTGCAACTCACAGTCTGGGGCATCAAGCAGCTC
CAGGCAAGAATCCTGGCTGTGGAAAGATACCTAAAGGATCAACAGCTCCTGGGGATTTGGGGTTGCTCTG
GAAAACTCATTTGCACCACTGCTGTGCCTTGGAATGCTAGTTGGAGTAATAAATCTCTGGAACAGATTTG
GAATCACACGACCTGGATGGAGTGGGACAGAGAAATTAACAATTACACAAGCTTAATACACTCCTTAATT
GAAGAATCGCAAAACCAGCAAGAAAAGAATGAACAAGAATTATTGGAATTAGATAAATGGGCAAGTTTGT
GGAATTGGTTTAACATAACAAATTGGCTGTGGTATATAAAATTATTCATAATGATAGTAGGAGGCTTGGT
AGGTTTAAGAATAGTTTTTGCTGTACTTTCTATAGTGAATAGAGTTAGGCAGGGATATTCACCATTATCG
TTTCAGACCCACCTCCCAACCCCGAGGGGACCCATGCATTGCATCTCAATTAGTCAGCAACCAGGTGTGG
AAAGTCCCCAGGCTCCCCAGCAGGCAGAAGTATGCAAAGCATGCGTCTCAATTAGTCAGCAACCATAGTC
CCGCCCCTAACTCCGCCCATCCCGCCCCTAACTCCGCCCAGTTCCGCCCATTCTCCGCCCCATGGCTGAC
TAATTTTTTTTATTTATGCAGAGGCCGAGGCCGCCTCGGCCTCTGAGCTATTCCAGAAGTAGTGAGGAGG
CTTTTTTGGAGGCCTAGGCTTTTGCAAAAAGCTTTCTAGAGGTACCACCGGAGCTTACCATGACCGAGTA
CAAGCCCACGGTGCGCCTCGCCACCCGCGACGACGTCCCCAGGGCCGTACGCACCCTCGCCGCCGCGTTC
GCCGACTACCCCGCCACGCGCCACACCGTCGATCCGGACCGCCACATCGAGCGGGTCACCGAGCTGCAAG
AACTCTTCCTCACGCGCGTCGGGCTCGACATCGGCAAGGTGTGGGTCGCGGACGACGGCGCCGCCGTGGC
GGTCTGGACCACGCCGGAGAGCGTCGAAGCGGGGGCGGTGTTCGCCGAGATCGGCCCGCGCATGGCCGAG
TTGAGCGGTTCCCGGCTGGCCGCGCAGCAACAGATGGAAGGCCTCCTGGCGCCGCACCGGCCCAAGGAGC
CCGCGTGGTTCCTGGCCACCGTCGGCGTCTCGCCCGACCACCAGGGCAAGGGTCTGGGCAGCGCCGTCGT
GCTCCCCGGAGTGGAGGCGGCCGAGCGCGCCGGGGTGCCCGCCTTCCTGGAGACCTCCGCGCCCCGCAAC
CTCCCCTTCTACGAGCGGCTCGGCTTCACCGTCACCGCCGACGTCGAGGTGCCCGAAGGACCGCGCACCT
GGTGCATGACCCGCAAGCCCGGTGCCAGTTAACGAATTCTAGATCTTGAGACAAATGGCAGTATTCATCC
ACAATTTTAAAAGAAAAGGGGGGATTGGGGGGTACAGTGCAGGGGAAAGAATAGTAGACATAATAGCAAC
AGACATACAAACTAAAGAATTACAAAAACAAATTACAAAAATTCAAAATTTTCGGGTTTATTACAGGGAC
AGCAGAGATCCACTTTGGCGCCGGCTCGAGGCCTGCAGGTGCAAAGATGGATAAAGTTTTAAACAGAGAG
GAATCTTTGCAGCTAATGGACCTTCTAGGTCTTGAAAGGAGTGGGAATTGGCTCCGGTGCCCGTCAGTGG
GCAGAGCGCACATCGCCCACAGTCCCCGAGAAGTTGGGGGGAGGGGTCGGCAATTGAACCGGTGCCTAGA
GAAGGTGGCGCGGGGTAAACTGGGAAAGTGATGTCGTGTACTGGCTCCGCCTTTTTCCCGAGGGTGGGGG
AGAACCGTATATAAGTGCAGTAGTCGCCGTGAACGTTCTTTTTCGCAACGGGTTTGCCGCCAGAACACAG
GTAAGTGCCGTGTGTGGTTCCCGCGGGCCTGGCCTCTTTACGGGTTATGGCCCTTGCGTGCCTTGAATTA
CTTCCACCTGGCTGCAGTACGTGATTCTTGATCCCGAGCTTCGGGTTGGAAGTGGGTGGGAGAGTTCGAG
GCCTTGCGCTTAAGGAGCCCCTTCGCCTCGTGCTTGAGTTGAGGCCTGGCCTGGGCGCTGGGGCCGCCGC
GTGCGAATCTGGTGGCACCTTCGCGCCTGTCTCGCTGCTTTCGATAAGTCTCTAGCCATTTAAAATTTTT
GATGACCTGCTGCGACGCTTTTTTTCTGGCAAGATAGTCTTGTAAATGCGGGCCAAGATCTGCACACTGG
TATTTCGGTTTTTGGGGCCGCGGGCGGCGACGGGGCCCGTGCGTCCCAGCGCACATGTTCGGCGAGGCGG
GGCCTGCGAGCGCGGCCACCGAGAATCGGACGGGGGTAGTCTCAAGCTGGCCGGCCTGCTCTGGTGCCTG
GCCTCGCGCCGCCGTGTATCGCCCCGCCCTGGGCGGCAAGGCTGGCCCGGTCGGCACCAGTTGCGTGAGC
GGAAAGATGGCCGCTTCCCGGCCCTGCTGCAGGGAGCTCAAAATGGAGGACGCGGCGCTCGGGAGAGCGG
GCGGGTGAGTCACCCACACAAAGGAAAAGGGCCTTTCCGTCCTCAGCCGTCGCTTCATGTGACTCCACGG
AGTACCGGGCGCCGTCCAGGCACCTCGATTAGTTCTCGAGCTTTTGGAGTACGTCGTCTTTAGGTTGGGG
GGAGGGGTTTTATGCGATGGAGTTTCCCCACACTGAGTGGGTGGAGACTGAAGTTAGGCCAGCTTGGCAC
TTGATGTAATTCTCCTTGGAATTTGCCCTTTTTGAGTTTGGATCTTGGTTCATTCTCAAGCCTCAGACAG
TGGTTCAAAGTTTTTTTCTTCCATTTCAGGTGTCGTGAGGCTAGCACCGCCACCATGGAGGAGAAACAGC
AGATTATATTGGCTAATCAAGATGGTGGAACAGTGGCAGGAGCAGCACCTACCTTCTTTGTCATCTTAAA
GCAGCCAGGAAATGGCAAAACTGATCAAGGAATTTTGGTTACTAATCAGGATGCCTGTGCTTTGGCTAGT
AGTGTGTCATCACCAGTAAAATCTAAAGGGAAGATTTGCCTTCCAGCTGATTGTACTGTGGGTGGAATCA
CTGTTACCCTCGATAACAATAGTATGTGGAATGAGTTCTATCATCGAAGCACAGAGATGATTCTGACCAA
GCAAGGAAGACGCATGTTTCCTTACTGTCGTTATTGGATAACAGGTTTAGATTCAAATTTGAAGTATATT
CTTGTCATGGATATATCTCCTGTGGATAACCATCGTTATAAGTGGAATGGTCGTTGGTGGGAACCTAGTG
GGAAGGCTGAACCTCATGTTTTGGGGAGGGTTTTCATTCATCCAGAATCTCCTTCCACAGGTCATTATTG
GATGCATCAACCAGTATCTTTCTATAAACTCAAACTTACCAACAATACACTGGACCAAGAAGGGCATATC
ATCTTGCACTCTATGCATCGTTACCTGCCGAGGCTTCATTTGGTGCCTGCAGAAAAGGCTGTGGAGGTGA
TACAATTAAATGGCCCTGGTGTCCACACTTTTACCTTCCCACAGACTGAATTCTTTGCAGTAACAGCTTA
TCAGAACATTCAGATTACTCAGCTGAAAATAGATTACAATCCATTTGCCAAAGGCTTTCGGGATGATGGG
CTGAATAATAAGCCCCAGAGAGATGGAAAACAAAAGAACAGCTCTGACCAAGAAGGGAATAATATTTCCA
GTTCTTCTGGTCATCGGGTCCGTCTTACAGAAGGTCAGGGGTCAGAGATACAACCAGGTGATTTGGATCC
TTTGTCAAGGGGTCATGAAACATCAGGCAAGGGTTTGGAGAAGACTTCCCTTAATATAAAACGAGACTTT
CTTGGTTTCATGGATACTGATTCAGCACTTAGTGAAGTTCCTCAATTGAAGCAAGAGATTTCTGAATGTC
TTATTGCCAGCAGTTTTGAAGATGACTCCCGTGTAGCCTCACCGTTAGACCAGAACGGAAGCTTCAATGT
TGTTATTAAAGAGGAACCTCTAGATGATTATGACTACGAACTTGGTGAGTGCCCAGAAGGGGTCACTGTG
AAACAGGAAGAGACAGATGAAGAGACGGATGTATACTCAAACAGTGATGATGATCCTATACTAGAGAAAC
AGCTAAAGAGGCACAATAAAGTTGACAACCCAGAAGCTGACCATCTATCTTCTAAATGGCTTCCAAGCAG
CCCATCAGGTGTTGCTAAAGCTAAAATGTTCAAATTAGACACTGGAAAGATGCCAGTAGTCTATCTGGAG
CCCTGTGCTGTCACCAGAAGCACAGTTAAGATTTCTGAACTCCCCGATAACATGCTTTCCACATCTCGAA
AGGATAAATCTTCTATGTTGGCAGAATTGGAATATTTGCCTACATACATTGAAAATTCCAATGAGACTGC
CTTCTGCTTAGGCAAGGAATCAGAAAATGGTCTTAGAAAACATTCACCAGATCTCAGAGTGGTACAAAAA
TATCCCTTACTGAAAGAGCCTCAGTGGAAATATCCTGATATATCTGACAGCATTAGCACAGAAAGAATAC
TCGACGATTCAAAGGATTCAGTTGGAGACTCACTTTCAGGAAAAGAGGACTTGGGCAGAAAGAGAACAAC
TATGCTTAAGATTGCAACAGCCGCAAAGGTAGTGAATGCTAATCAGAATGCCTCTCCAAATGTCCCTGGA
AAAAGAGGAAGGCCACGAAAATTGAAACTCTGTAAGGCAGGACGACCACCTAAGAACACAGGAAAGTCTT
TAATTTCTACAAAGAATACACCTGTAAGCCCTGGGAGTACCTTTCCAGATGTGAAGCCTGATCTGGAAGA
TGTGGATGGTGTTCTCTTTGTTTCCTTTGAATCAAAGGAAGCTCTAGACATTCATGCAGTTGATGGGACA
ACAGAAGAATCTTCTAGTCTCCAGGCATCAACCACAAATGACTCAGGTTACAGAGCAAGAATTTCCCAGT
TGGAAAAGGAATTGATAGAAGATTTGAAGACTTTGCGGCACAAGCAGGTGATACATCCTGGTCTTCAAGA
AGTGGGCTTAAAATTGAATTCAGTGGATCCAACAATGAGCATTGATCTTAAATACTTGGGAGTACAGTTA
CCTTTGGCTCCAGCTACTAGCTTTCCTTTTTGGAACCTTACAGGAACCAACCCTGCCTCTCCTGATGCGG
GATTTCCCTTTGTTTCTAGGACAGGGAAAACCAATGATTTCACTAAGATCAAGGGATGGAGGGGAAAATT
TCATAGTGCTTCTGCATCTAGGAATGAAGGTGGAAATTCAGAAAGTTCACTGAAAAATCGTTCTGCTTTC
TGTAGTGATAAGCTAGATGAATACTTGGAAAATGAAGGCAAGCTGATGGAAACAAGCATGGGTTTTTCTT
CTAATGCTCCCACATCTCCTGTGGTGTACCAGCTTCCCACTAAGAGTACCAGTTATGTACGAACACTTGA
TAGTGTACTAAAGAAGCAATCTACTATTTCCCCTTCTACCTCTTATTCTTTGAAACCTCATTCTGTACCC
CCTGTCTCTCGAAAGGCAAAGTCTCAAAACAGACAGGCAACTTTCAGTGGCCGAACTAAATCATCTTATA
AATCCATTTTACCATACCCTGTTTCACCAAAGCAGAAATACTCTCATGTGATTCTAGGAGATAAGGTTAC
CAAGAATTCTTCAGGCATCATCTCAGAAAATCAGGCGAATAACTTTGTTGTGCCAACTTTGGATGAAAAT
ATATTTCCAAAGCAGATTAGTTTGCGGCAGGCACAGCAGCAGCAGCAACAGCAACAGGGAAGTCGCCCTC
CAGGCTTGTCTAAATCTCAGGTGAAGCTAATGGACCTGGAAGACTGTGCACTTTGGGAAGGAAAACCAAG
GACATACATCACAGAAGAGCGAGCAGATGTATCCTTAACAACTCTACTTACAGCTCAAGCATCCCTCAAA
ACTAAACCTATCCACACAATCATAAGGAAACGAGCCCCTCCCTGCAACAATGACTTCTGTCGACTGGGTT
GTGTATGTTCCAGTCTAGCTTTGGAGAAGCGCCAACCTGCTCACTGCCGCCGACCAGACTGCATGTTTGG
TTGTACTTGTTTGAAAAGAAAAGTTGTACTTGTTAAAGGAGGATCCAAAACTAAGCATTTTCAGAGGAAG
GCTGCTCATCGAGATCCAGTATTTTATGATACTCTGGGAGAGGAGGCAAGGGAGGAGGAAGAAGGAATCA
GGGAGGAGGAGGAACAATTGAAAGAGAAAAAGAAGAGAAAGAAGCTAGAATACACTATATGTGAGACAGA
GCCTGAACAGCCTGTTCGACATTACCCATTATGGGTAAAAGTAGAAGGTGAAGTAGATCCAGAACCAGTT
TATATCCCCACGCCTTCTGTCATTGAGCCTATGAAACCATTGTTATTGCCTCAGCCAGAAGTTTTATCTC
CTACTGTGAAGGGCAAACTGCTCACTGGAATTAAATCTCCACGGTCATATACTCCCAAACCCAATCCTGT
GATTCGGGAAGAGGACAAAGATCCAGTCTACTTGTACTTTGAAAGTATGATGACTTGTGCTCGAGTTCGA
GTATATGAGCGAAAAAAAGAGGACCAGAGACAACCATCTTCCTCCTCCTCCCCATCTCCATCATTTCAGC
AGCAAACTTCATGTCATTCTAGCCCTGAGAACCATAATAATGCAAAGGAACCTGATTCTGAACAGCAGCC
CTTAAAACAACTCACCTGTGACTTGGAGGATGATTCTGATAAATTACAAGAAAAGAGCTGGAAGTCTTCC
TGCAATGAAGGAGAATCCTCTTCTACTTCTTATATGCATCAGAGGTCACCTGGTGGTCCCACCAAACTGA
TTGAGATCATCTCAGACTGCAACTGGGAGGAAGATCGGAACAAGATTTTGAGCATCTTATCCCAGCACAT
CAATAGCAACATGCCACAATCACTTAAGGTGGGCAGCTTCATCATTGAGTTGGCTTCTCAGCGAAAGAGC
CGGGGTGAGAAGAACCCTCCTGTTTATTCTTCTCGTGTGAAAATCTCTATGCCATCATGTCAAGACCAAG
ATGATATGGCTGAGAAATCTGGATCAGAGACTCCTGATGGTCCATTGTCCCCTGGGAAAATGGAGGATAT
CTCTCCTGTGCAGACAGATGCCCTGGATTCAGTGAGGGAGAGATTACATGGAGGCAAAGGTCTGCCTTTT
TATGCAGGGCTTTCTCCTGCAGGGAAGCTTGTGGCCTATAAACGTAAACCCAGTTCAAGTACATCTGGGC
TTATCCAGGTAGCATCCAATGCCAAGGTGGCTGCATCCAGGAAACCACGTACCCTGTTGCCTTCAACATC
CAATTCCAAAATGGCATCCTCCTCTGGCACTGCAACAAATCGCCCTGGGAAGAATCTGAAGGCGTTTGTC
CCAGCAAAACGGCCAATTGAAAATGCTGCTCAAATTCCAGTGGCTACTCCACAGGTCTCTCCTAACACAG
TGAAACGTGCTGGACCTCGATTGTTGTTGATTCCAGTGCAGCAGGGTTCTCCTACTCTTAGACCTGTCTC
AAACACACAACTTCAGGGACATCGGATGGTCTTGCAGCCTGTTAGGAGTCCAAGTGGAATGAACTTATTC
AGGCACCCTAATGGGCAGATTGTCCAGCTTCTACCTTTGCATCAGCTTCGAGGCTCTAATACCCAGCCCA
ACTTACAGCCTGTCATGTTTCGGAACCCAGGGTCTGTGATGGGAATCCGGTTACCTGCTCCTTCCAAACC
CTCTGAGACTCCGCCATCTTCCACTTCGTCCTCTGCTTTCTCTGTCATGAATCCTGTAATTCAAGCTGTT
GGGTCTTCTTCAGCAGTGAATGTTATCACTCAGGCACCATCATTGCTTTCCTCTGGAGCTAGTTTTGTGT
CTCAGGCTGGTACATTGACCCTGAGGATTTCTCCTCCTGAACCACAAAGCTTTGCAAGTAAAACAGGCTC
TGAAACCAAAATAACTTATAGCTCAGGAGGACAGCCTGTTGGTACAGCCAGTCTTATTCCTCTCCAGTCT
GGTAGTTTTGCCTTGTTACAGCTCCCAGGACAAAAGCCTGTTCCTAGCTCCATTCTTCAGCATGTTGCTT
CCCTTCAGATGAAGAGAGAATCTCAGAATCCAGACCAGAAAGATGAAACAAACTCAATAAAAAGAGAGCA
AGAAACGAAGAAGGTTCTACAGTCAGAAGGAGAGGCTGTAGACCCTGAGGCTAATGTAATAAAACAAAAC
TCAGGAGCTGCTACCTCAGAAGAAACTCTGAATGATTCCTTGGAAGATAGGGGTGATCATTTGGATGAAG
AATGCCTTCCAGAAGAAGGTTGTGCAACTGTCAAACCATCTGAGCATTCCTGTATCACTGGGTCACATAC
AGATCAAGATTATAAAGATGTTAATGAAGAATATGGGGCTAGGAATCGTAAGAGTTCCAAAGAAAAAGTG
GCTGTTCTGGAAGTTAGGACCATTTCTGAAAAAGCCAGTAATAAGACAGTCCAAAATTTAAGTAAAGTAC
AGCATCAAAAACTTGGTGATGTGAAGGTGGAACAGCAGAAAGGATTTGACAATCCAGAAGAAAACTCAAG
TGAATTTCCAGTCACCTTTAAGGAAGAAAGTAAATTTGAATTGTCAGGAAGCAAAGTTATGGAGCAGCAA
TCTAATCTACAGCCAGAGGCCAAAGAGAAGGAATGTGGAGACTCTCTGGAGAAAGACAGGGAAAGATGGA
GAAAACATCTGAAGGGCCCCTTAACCAGGAAATGTGTTGGAGCTTCACAGGAATGTAAGAAAGAGGCAGA
CGAGCAGTTAATTAAAGAAACAAAGACATGTCAGGAAAATTCAGATGTGTTTCAGCAAGAACAAGGCATC
TCTGACTTACTTGGAAAAAGTGGAATTACTGAAGATGCCAGAGTTTTGAAAACTGAATGTGATTCTTGGA
GTAGGATTTCTAATCCTTCAGCCTTCTCCATTGTTCCTAGGAGAGCTGCAAAAAGCAGCAGAGGGAATGG
ACATTTTCAGGGTCACTTACTGCTACCTGGAGAACAGATACAACCAAAGCAAGAGAAGAAGGGTGGGAGA
AGCAGTGCTGACTTCACTGTTTTGGATTTGGAAGAAGATGATGAAGATGATAATGAGAAAACTGATGATT
CTATTGATGAAATTGTGGATGTTGTTTCTGACTACCAGAGTGAGGAGGTTGATGATGTAGAAAAGAATAA
CTGTGTAGAATACATTGAGGATGATGAGGAGCACGTGGACATTGAGACTGTAGAAGAGCTCTCAGAGGAA
ATTAATGTTGCTCACCTGAAGACCACAGCGGCCCACACACAGTCATTCAAACAGCCGTCCTGTACTCACA
TCTCTGCAGATGAAAAAGCAGCTGAAAGGAGTCGAAAGGCTCCACCAATTCCTCTAAAACTGAAGCCTGA
TTACTGGAGTGACAAACTACAGAAAGAAGCAGAAGCGTTTGCTTATTATCGCCGGACACACACTGCCAAT
GAGCGGCGGCGGCGTGGTGAAATGAGGGATCTCTTTGAGAAATTAAAGATCACATTGGGATTACTTCATT
CTTCCAAGGTTTCCAAAAGTCTCATTCTTACTCGAGCCTTCAGTGAAATTCAGGGACTAACAGATCAGGC
AGACAAATTGATAGGACAGAAAAATCTCCTGACTCGAAAACGGAATATTCTGATACGGAAAGTATCGTCT
CTTTCAGGTAAGACAGAAGAAGTGGTCCTGAAGAAGCTAGAGTATATTTATGCAAAACAGCAAGCACTAG
AGGCACAAAAAAGAAAAAAGAAGATGGGATCAGATGAGTTTGACATATCTCCCAGAATTAGCAAACAGCA
GGAAGGATCTTCTGCATCATCTGTAGATCTTGGACAGATGTTTATAAATAACAGGAGGGGGAAACCTTTG
ATTCTTTCCAGAAAAAAAGACCAGGCCACAGAAAATACCTCACCCTTGAACACTCCACACACCTCTGCCA
ACCTTGTGATGACTCCGCAAGGGCAATTGCTCACCCTAAAAGGTCCCCTATTCTCAGGACCAGTGGTAGC
TGTTTCTCCTGATCTCTTAGAATCTGATCTTAAGCCTCAAGTTGCCGGTAGTGCTGTGGCTCTACCAGAA
AATGACGACTTATTTATGATGCCACGAATTGTTAATGTGACATCATTGGCCACAGAGGGAGGTTTGGTAG
ATATGGGTGGCAGCAAATATCCTCATGAAGTTCCTGATAGCAAGCCATCTGACCATCTGAAAGACACCGT
CAGGAATGAAGATAATTCCTTAGAGGATAAGGGTAGAATCTCTTCCAGAGGAAACAGAGATGGCAGAGTG
ACGTTGGGTCCAACGCAGGTTTTTCTGGCAAACAAAGATTCTGGTTATCCACAAATAGTTGACGTTTCCA
ATATGCAGAAAGCACAAGAGTTCTTACCTAAAAAGATTTCTGGTGATATGAGAGGGATTCAGTATAAATG
GAAAGAGAGTGAATCAAGAGGGGAGAGAGTGAAGTCAAAGGATTCTTCATTTCATAAATTAAAGATGAAA
GATCTCAAGGACTCAAGCATAGAGATGGAACTGAGGAAAGTAACATCAGCTATAGAGGAAGCAGCTCTTG
ATTCCAGTGAACTGCTGACTAACATGGAAGATGAGGATGATACTGATGAGACACTGACTTCACTGCTCAA
TGAAATTGCCTTTCTTAATCAACAACTAAATGATGACTCTGTTGGCCTGGCTGAACTACCCAGCTCTATG
GATACAGAGTTCCCAGGGGATGCTCGGCGGGCTTTTATTAGTAAGGTTCCTCCTGGAAGCAGAGCAACTT
TCCAGGTTGAGCACTTGGGAACTGGTTTGAAAGAGTTGCCTGATGTTCAAGGGGAGAGTGACTCTATCAG
TCCCCTCCTCTTGCACTTGGAAGACGATGACTTTTCTGAGAATGAAAAACAACTTGCAGAACCAGCCTCT
GAGCCAGATGTCCTTAAGATTGTTATTGACTCTGAAATAAAGGATTCCCTCCTTTCCAACAAGAAAGCTA
TTGATGGAGGGAAGAATACTTCTGGCCTCCCTGCAGAGCCCGAAAGTGTGTCCTCACCCCCCACCCTACA
CATGAAGACTGGCTTGGAGAACAGCAACAGCACAGACACTTTGTGGAGGCCTATGCCAAAGTTGGCCCCT
CTAGGTTTAAAAGTAGCTAATCCTTCCAGTGATGCAGATGGTCAGAGTCTCAAGGTGATGCCTTGTTTGG
CACCTATAGCTGCCAAAGTTGGGTCAGTTGGACACAAAATGAACTTAACAGGGAATGACCAGGAAGGCCG
GGAAAGCAAGGTGATGCCTACATTGGCACCTGTTGTGGCTAAATTGGGCAACTCGGGGGCCTCACCAAGT
TCTGCAGGGAAATAGTAATGAACTAGTCCGTAACTTGAAAGTATTTCGATTTCTTGGCTTTATATATCTT
GTGGAAAGGACGAACGCCGTTAATAGCAGGATTTACAACGCGTTAAGTCGACAATCAACCTCTGGATTAC
AAAATTTGTGAAAGATTGACTGGTATTCTTAACTATGTTGCTCCTTTTACGCTATGTGGATACGCTGCTT
TAATGCCTTTGTATCATGCTATTGCTTCCCGTATGGCTTTCATTTTCTCCTCCTTGTATAAATCCTGGTT
GCTGTCTCTTTATGAGGAGTTGTGGCCCGTTGTCAGGCAACGTGGCGTGGTGTGCACTGTGTTTGCTGAC
GCAACCCCCACTGGTTGGGGCATTGCCACCACCTGTCAGCTCCTTTCCGGGACTTTCGCTTTCCCCCTCC
CTATTGCCACGGCGGAACTCATCGCCGCCTGCCTTGCCCGCTGCTGGACAGGGGCTCGGCTGTTGGGCAC
TGACAATTCCGTGGTGTTGTCGGGGAAATCATCGTCCTTTCCTTGGCTGCTCGCCTGTGTTGCCACCTGG
ATTCTGCGCGGGACGTCCTTCTGCTACGTCCCTTCGGCCCTCAATCCAGCGGACCTTCCTTCCCGCGGCC
TGCTGCCGGCTCTGCGGCCTCTTCCGCGTCTTCGCCTTCGCCCTCAGACGAGTCGGATCTCCCTTTGGGC
CGCCTCCCCGCGTCGACTTTAAGACCAATGACTTACAAGGCAGCTGTAGATCTTAGCCACTTTTTAAAAG
AAAAGGGGGGACTGGAAGGGCTAATTCACTCCCAACGAAGACAAGATCTGCTTTTTGCTTGTACTGGGTC
TCTCTGGTTAGACCAGATCTGAGCCTGGGAGCTCTCTGGCTAACTAGGGAACCCACTGCTTAAGCCTCAA
TAAAGCTTGCCTTGAGTGCTTCAAGTAGTGTGTGCCCGTCTGTTGTGTGACTCTGGTAACTAGAGATCCC
TCAGACCCTTTTAGTCAGTGTGGAAAATCTCTAGCAGTACGTATAGTAGTTCATGTCATCTTATTATTCA
GTATTTATAACTTGCAAAGAAATGAATATCAGAGAGTGAGAGGAACTTGTTTATTGCAGCTTATAATGGT
TACAAATAAAGCAATAGCATCACAAATTTCACAAATAAAGCATTTTTTTCACTGCATTCTAGTTGTGGTT
TGTCCAAACTCATCAATGTATCTTATCATGTCTGGCTCTAGCTATCCCGCCCCTAACTCCGCCCATCCCG
CCCCTAACTCCGCCCAGTTCCGCCCATTCTCCGCCCCATGGCTGACTAATTTTTTTTATTTATGCAGAGG
CCGAGGCCGCCTCGGCCTCTGAGCTATTCCAGAAGTAGTGAGGAGGCTTTTTTGGAGGCCTAGGGACGTA
CCCAATTCGCCCTATAGTGAGTCGTATTACGCGCGCTCACTGGCCGTCGTTTTACAACGTCGTGACTGGG
AAAACCCTGGCGTTACCCAACTTAATCGCCTTGCAGCACATCCCCCTTTCGCCAGCTGGCGTAATAGCGA
AGAGGCCCGCACCGATCGCCCTTCCCAACAGTTGCGCAGCCTGAATGGCGAATGGG
[124 nt withheld, positions 14267-14390]
C
[91 nt withheld, positions 14392-14482]
A
[49 nt withheld, positions 14484-14532]
CCTTTGACGTTGGAGTCCACGTTCTTT
[37 nt withheld, positions 14560-14596]
ACCCTATCTCGGTCTATTCTTTTGATTTATAAGGGATTTTGCCGATTTCGGCCTATTGGTTAAAAAATGA
GCTGATTTAACAAAAATTTAACGCGAATTTTAACAAAATATTAACGCTTACAATTTAGGTGGCACTTTTC
GGGGAAATGTGCGCGGAACCCCTATTTGTTTATTTTTCTAAATACATTCAAATATGTATCCGCTCATGAG
ACAATAACCCTGATAAATGCTTCAATAATATTGAAAAAGGAAGAGTATGAGTATTCAACATTTCCGTGTC
GCCCTTATTCCCTTTTTTGCGGCATTTTGCCTTCCTGTTTTTGCTCACCCAGAAACGCTGGTGAAAGTAA
AAGATGCTGAAGATCAGTTGGGTGCACGAGTGGGTTACATCGAACTGGATCTCAACAGCGGTAAGATCCT
TGAGAGTTTTCGCCCCGAAGAACGTTTTCCAATGATGAGCACTTTTAAAGTTCTGCTATGTGGCGCGGTA
TTATCCCGTATTGACGCCGGGCAAGAGCAACTCGGTCGCCGCATACACTATTCTCAGAATGACTTGGTTG
AGTACTCACCAGTCACAGAAAAGCATCTTACGGATGGCATGACAGTAAGAGAATTATGCAGTGCTGCCAT
AACCATGAGTGATAACACTGCGGCCAACTTACTTCTGACAACGATCGGAGGACCGAAGGAGCTAACCGCT
TTTTTGCACAACATGGGGGATCATGTAACTCGCCTTGATCGTTGGGAACCGGAGCTGAATGAAGCCATAC
CAAACGACGAGCGTGACACCACGATGCCTGTAGCAATGGCAACAACGTTGCGCAAACTATTAACTGGCGA
ACTACTTACTCTAGCTTCCCGGCAACAATTAATAGACTGGATGGAGGCGGATAAAGTTGCAGGACCACTT
CTGCGCTCGGCCCTTCCGGCTGGCTGGTTTATTGCTGATAAATCTGGAGCCGGTGAGCGTGGGTCTCGCG
GTATCATTGCAGCACTGGGGCCAGATGGTAAGCCCTCCCGTATCGTAGTTATCTACACGACGGGGAGTCA
GGCAACTATGGATGAACGAAATAGACAGATCGCTGAGATAGGTGCCTCACTGATTAAGCATTGGTAACTG
TCAGACCAAGTTTACTCATATATACTTTAGATTGATTTAAAACTTCATTTTTAATTTAAAAGGATCTAGG
TGAAGATCCTTTTTGATAATCTCATGACCAAAATCCCTTAACGTGAGTTTTCGTTCCACTGAGCGTCAGA
CCCCGTAGAAAAGATCAAAGGATCTTCTTGAGATCCTTTTTTTCTGCGCGTAATCTGCTGCTTGCAAACA
AAAAAACCACCGCTACCAGCGGTGGTTTGTTTGCCGGATCAAGAGCTACCAACTCTTTTTCCGAAGGTAA
CTGGCTTCAGCAGAGCGCAGATACCAAATACTGTTCTTCTAGTGTAGCCGTAGTTAGGCCACCACTTCAA
GAACTCTGTAGCACCGCCTACATACCTCGCTCTGCTAATCCTGTTACCAGTGGCTGCTGCCAGTGGCGAT
AAGTCGTGTCTTACCGGGTTGGACTCAAGACGATAGTTACCGGATAAGGCGCAGCGGTCGGGCTGAACGG
GGGGTTCGTGCACACAGCCCAGCTTGGAGCGAACGACCTACACCGAACTGAGATACCTACAGCGTGAGCT
ATGAGAAAGCGCCACGCTTCCCGAAGGGAGAAAGGCGGACAGGTATCCGGTAAGCGGCAGGGTCGGAACA
GGAGAGCGCACGAGGGAGCTTCCAGGGGGAAACGCCTGGTATCTTTATAGTCCTGTCGGGTTTCGCCACC
TCTGACTTGAGCGTCGATTTTTGTGATGCTCGTCAGGGGGGCGGAGCCTATGGAAAAACGCCAGCAACGC
GGCCTTTTTACGGTTCCTGGCCTTTTGCTGGCCTTTTGCTCACATGTTCTTTCCTGCGTTATCCCCTGAT
TCTGTGGATAACCGTATTACCGCCTTTGAGTGAGCTGATACCGCTCGCCGCAGCCGAACGACCGAGCGCA
GCGAGTCAGTGAGCGAGGAAGCGGAAGAGCGCCCAATACGCAAACCGCCTCTCCCCGCGCGTTGGCCGAT
TCATTAATGCAGCTGGCACGACAGGTTTCCCGACTGGAAAGCGGGCAGTGAGCGCAACGCAATTAATGTG
AGTTAGCTCACTCATTAGGCACCCCAGGCTTTACACTTTATGCTTCCGGCTCGTATGTTGTGTGGAATTG
TGAGCGGATAACAATTTCACACAGGAAACAGCTATGACCATGATTACGCCAAGCGCGCAATTAACCCTCA
CTAAAGGGAACAAAAGCTGGAGCTGCAAGC
