>Addgene plasmid #144192 | TFORF1769 | depositor partial sequence | sequence record 284691 | Insert
ACCGCCACCATGGAGGAGAAACAGCAGATTATATTGGCTAATCAAGATGGTGGAACAGTGGCAGGAGCAG
CACCTACCTTCTTTGTCATCTTAAAGCAGCCAGGAAATGGCAAAACTGATCAAGGAATTTTGGTTACTAA
TCAGGATGCCTGTGCTTTGGCTAGTAGTGTGTCATCACCAGTAAAATCTAAAGGGAAGATTTGCCTTCCA
GCTGATTGTACTGTGGGTGGAATCACTGTTACCCTCGATAACAATAGTATGTGGAATGAGTTCTATCATC
GAAGCACAGAGATGATTCTGACCAAGCAAGGAAGACGCATGTTTCCTTACTGTCGTTATTGGATAACAGG
TTTAGATTCAAATTTGAAGTATATTCTTGTCATGGATATATCTCCTGTGGATAACCATCGTTATAAGTGG
AATGGTCGTTGGTGGGAACCTAGTGGGAAGGCTGAACCTCATGTTTTGGGGAGGGTTTTCATTCATCCAG
AATCTCCTTCCACAGGTCATTATTGGATGCATCAACCAGTATCTTTCTATAAACTCAAACTTACCAACAA
TACACTGGACCAAGAAGGGCATATCATCTTGCACTCTATGCATCGTTACCTGCCGAGGCTTCATTTGGTG
CCTGCAGAAAAGGCTGTGGAGGTGATACAATTAAATGGCCCTGGTGTCCACACTTTTACCTTCCCACAGA
CTGAATTCTTTGCAGTAACAGCTTATCAGAACATTCAGATTACTCAGCTGAAAATAGATTACAATCCATT
TGCCAAAGGCTTTCGGGATGATGGGCTGAATAATAAGCCCCAGAGAGATGGAAAACAAAAGAACAGCTCT
GACCAAGAAGGGAATAATATTTCCAGTTCTTCTGGTCATCGGGTCCGTCTTACAGAAGGTCAGGGGTCAG
AGATACAACCAGGTGATTTGGATCCTTTGTCAAGGGGTCATGAAACATCAGGCAAGGGTTTGGAGAAGAC
TTCCCTTAATATAAAACGAGACTTTCTTGGTTTCATGGATACTGATTCAGCACTTAGTGAAGTTCCTCAA
TTGAAGCAAGAGATTTCTGAATGTCTTATTGCCAGCAGTTTTGAAGATGACTCCCGTGTAGCCTCACCGT
TAGACCAGAACGGAAGCTTCAATGTTGTTATTAAAGAGGAACCTCTAGATGATTATGACTACGAACTTGG
TGAGTGCCCAGAAGGGGTCACTGTGAAACAGGAAGAGACAGATGAAGAGACGGATGTATACTCAAACAGT
GATGATGATCCTATACTAGAGAAACAGCTAAAGAGGCACAATAAAGTTGACAACCCAGAAGCTGACCATC
TATCTTCTAAATGGCTTCCAAGCAGCCCATCAGGTGTTGCTAAAGCTAAAATGTTCAAATTAGACACTGG
AAAGATGCCAGTAGTCTATCTGGAGCCCTGTGCTGTCACCAGAAGCACAGTTAAGATTTCTGAACTCCCC
GATAACATGCTTTCCACATCTCGAAAGGATAAATCTTCTATGTTGGCAGAATTGGAATATTTGCCTACAT
ACATTGAAAATTCCAATGAGACTGCCTTCTGCTTAGGCAAGGAATCAGAAAATGGTCTTAGAAAACATTC
ACCAGATCTCAGAGTGGTACAAAAATATCCCTTACTGAAAGAGCCTCAGTGGAAATATCCTGATATATCT
GACAGCATTAGCACAGAAAGAATACTCGACGATTCAAAGGATTCAGTTGGAGACTCACTTTCAGGAAAAG
AGGACTTGGGCAGAAAGAGAACAACTATGCTTAAGATTGCAACAGCCGCAAAGGTAGTGAATGCTAATCA
GAATGCCTCTCCAAATGTCCCTGGAAAAAGAGGAAGGCCACGAAAATTGAAACTCTGTAAGGCAGGACGA
CCACCTAAGAACACAGGAAAGTCTTTAATTTCTACAAAGAATACACCTGTAAGCCCTGGGAGTACCTTTC
CAGATGTGAAGCCTGATCTGGAAGATGTGGATGGTGTTCTCTTTGTTTCCTTTGAATCAAAGGAAGCTCT
AGACATTCATGCAGTTGATGGGACAACAGAAGAATCTTCTAGTCTCCAGGCATCAACCACAAATGACTCA
GGTTACAGAGCAAGAATTTCCCAGTTGGAAAAGGAATTGATAGAAGATTTGAAGACTTTGCGGCACAAGC
AGGTGATACATCCTGGTCTTCAAGAAGTGGGCTTAAAATTGAATTCAGTGGATCCAACAATGAGCATTGA
TCTTAAATACTTGGGAGTACAGTTACCTTTGGCTCCAGCTACTAGCTTTCCTTTTTGGAACCTTACAGGA
ACCAACCCTGCCTCTCCTGATGCGGGATTTCCCTTTGTTTCTAGGACAGGGAAAACCAATGATTTCACTA
AGATCAAGGGATGGAGGGGAAAATTTCATAGTGCTTCTGCATCTAGGAATGAAGGTGGAAATTCAGAAAG
TTCACTGAAAAATCGTTCTGCTTTCTGTAGTGATAAGCTAGATGAATACTTGGAAAATGAAGGCAAGCTG
ATGGAAACAAGCATGGGTTTTTCTTCTAATGCTCCCACATCTCCTGTGGTGTACCAGCTTCCCACTAAGA
GTACCAGTTATGTACGAACACTTGATAGTGTACTAAAGAAGCAATCTACTATTTCCCCTTCTACCTCTTA
TTCTTTGAAACCTCATTCTGTACCCCCTGTCTCTCGAAAGGCAAAGTCTCAAAACAGACAGGCAACTTTC
AGTGGCCGAACTAAATCATCTTATAAATCCATTTTACCATACCCTGTTTCACCAAAGCAGAAATACTCTC
ATGTGATTCTAGGAGATAAGGTTACCAAGAATTCTTCAGGCATCATCTCAGAAAATCAGGCGAATAACTT
TGTTGTGCCAACTTTGGATGAAAATATATTTCCAAAGCAGATTAGTTTGCGGCAGGCACAGCAGCAGCAG
CAACAGCAACAGGGAAGTCGCCCTCCAGGCTTGTCTAAATCTCAGGTGAAGCTAATGGACCTGGAAGACT
GTGCACTTTGGGAAGGAAAACCAAGGACATACATCACAGAAGAGCGAGCAGATGTATCCTTAACAACTCT
ACTTACAGCTCAAGCATCCCTCAAAACTAAACCTATCCACACAATCATAAGGAAACGAGCCCCTCCCTGC
AACAATGACTTCTGTCGACTGGGTTGTGTATGTTCCAGTCTAGCTTTGGAGAAGCGCCAACCTGCTCACT
GCCGCCGACCAGACTGCATGTTTGGTTGTACTTGTTTGAAAAGAAAAGTTGTACTTGTTAAAGGAGGATC
CAAAACTAAGCATTTTCAGAGGAAGGCTGCTCATCGAGATCCAGTATTTTATGATACTCTGGGAGAGGAG
GCAAGGGAGGAGGAAGAAGGAATCAGGGAGGAGGAGGAACAATTGAAAGAGAAAAAGAAGAGAAAGAAGC
TAGAATACACTATATGTGAGACAGAGCCTGAACAGCCTGTTCGACATTACCCATTATGGGTAAAAGTAGA
AGGTGAAGTAGATCCAGAACCAGTTTATATCCCCACGCCTTCTGTCATTGAGCCTATGAAACCATTGTTA
TTGCCTCAGCCAGAAGTTTTATCTCCTACTGTGAAGGGCAAACTGCTCACTGGAATTAAATCTCCACGGT
CATATACTCCCAAACCCAATCCTGTGATTCGGGAAGAGGACAAAGATCCAGTCTACTTGTACTTTGAAAG
TATGATGACTTGTGCTCGAGTTCGAGTATATGAGCGAAAAAAAGAGGACCAGAGACAACCATCTTCCTCC
TCCTCCCCATCTCCATCATTTCAGCAGCAAACTTCATGTCATTCTAGCCCTGAGAACCATAATAATGCAA
AGGAACCTGATTCTGAACAGCAGCCCTTAAAACAACTCACCTGTGACTTGGAGGATGATTCTGATAAATT
ACAAGAAAAGAGCTGGAAGTCTTCCTGCAATGAAGGAGAATCCTCTTCTACTTCTTATATGCATCAGAGG
TCACCTGGTGGTCCCACCAAACTGATTGAGATCATCTCAGACTGCAACTGGGAGGAAGATCGGAACAAGA
TTTTGAGCATCTTATCCCAGCACATCAATAGCAACATGCCACAATCACTTAAGGTGGGCAGCTTCATCAT
TGAGTTGGCTTCTCAGCGAAAGAGCCGGGGTGAGAAGAACCCTCCTGTTTATTCTTCTCGTGTGAAAATC
TCTATGCCATCATGTCAAGACCAAGATGATATGGCTGAGAAATCTGGATCAGAGACTCCTGATGGTCCAT
TGTCCCCTGGGAAAATGGAGGATATCTCTCCTGTGCAGACAGATGCCCTGGATTCAGTGAGGGAGAGATT
ACATGGAGGCAAAGGTCTGCCTTTTTATGCAGGGCTTTCTCCTGCAGGGAAGCTTGTGGCCTATAAACGT
AAACCCAGTTCAAGTACATCTGGGCTTATCCAGGTAGCATCCAATGCCAAGGTGGCTGCATCCAGGAAAC
CACGTACCCTGTTGCCTTCAACATCCAATTCCAAAATGGCATCCTCCTCTGGCACTGCAACAAATCGCCC
TGGGAAGAATCTGAAGGCGTTTGTCCCAGCAAAACGGCCAATTGAAAATGCTGCTCAAATTCCAGTGGCT
ACTCCACAGGTCTCTCCTAACACAGTGAAACGTGCTGGACCTCGATTGTTGTTGATTCCAGTGCAGCAGG
GTTCTCCTACTCTTAGACCTGTCTCAAACACACAACTTCAGGGACATCGGATGGTCTTGCAGCCTGTTAG
GAGTCCAAGTGGAATGAACTTATTCAGGCACCCTAATGGGCAGATTGTCCAGCTTCTACCTTTGCATCAG
CTTCGAGGCTCTAATACCCAGCCCAACTTACAGCCTGTCATGTTTCGGAACCCAGGGTCTGTGATGGGAA
TCCGGTTACCTGCTCCTTCCAAACCCTCTGAGACTCCGCCATCTTCCACTTCGTCCTCTGCTTTCTCTGT
CATGAATCCTGTAATTCAAGCTGTTGGGTCTTCTTCAGCAGTGAATGTTATCACTCAGGCACCATCATTG
CTTTCCTCTGGAGCTAGTTTTGTGTCTCAGGCTGGTACATTGACCCTGAGGATTTCTCCTCCTGAACCAC
AAAGCTTTGCAAGTAAAACAGGCTCTGAAACCAAAATAACTTATAGCTCAGGAGGACAGCCTGTTGGTAC
AGCCAGTCTTATTCCTCTCCAGTCTGGTAGTTTTGCCTTGTTACAGCTCCCAGGACAAAAGCCTGTTCCT
AGCTCCATTCTTCAGCATGTTGCTTCCCTTCAGATGAAGAGAGAATCTCAGAATCCAGACCAGAAAGATG
AAACAAACTCAATAAAAAGAGAGCAAGAAACGAAGAAGGTTCTACAGTCAGAAGGAGAGGCTGTAGACCC
TGAGGCTAATGTAATAAAACAAAACTCAGGAGCTGCTACCTCAGAAGAAACTCTGAATGATTCCTTGGAA
GATAGGGGTGATCATTTGGATGAAGAATGCCTTCCAGAAGAAGGTTGTGCAACTGTCAAACCATCTGAGC
ATTCCTGTATCACTGGGTCACATACAGATCAAGATTATAAAGATGTTAATGAAGAATATGGGGCTAGGAA
TCGTAAGAGTTCCAAAGAAAAAGTGGCTGTTCTGGAAGTTAGGACCATTTCTGAAAAAGCCAGTAATAAG
ACAGTCCAAAATTTAAGTAAAGTACAGCATCAAAAACTTGGTGATGTGAAGGTGGAACAGCAGAAAGGAT
TTGACAATCCAGAAGAAAACTCAAGTGAATTTCCAGTCACCTTTAAGGAAGAAAGTAAATTTGAATTGTC
AGGAAGCAAAGTTATGGAGCAGCAATCTAATCTACAGCCAGAGGCCAAAGAGAAGGAATGTGGAGACTCT
CTGGAGAAAGACAGGGAAAGATGGAGAAAACATCTGAAGGGCCCCTTAACCAGGAAATGTGTTGGAGCTT
CACAGGAATGTAAGAAAGAGGCAGACGAGCAGTTAATTAAAGAAACAAAGACATGTCAGGAAAATTCAGA
TGTGTTTCAGCAAGAACAAGGCATCTCTGACTTACTTGGAAAAAGTGGAATTACTGAAGATGCCAGAGTT
TTGAAAACTGAATGTGATTCTTGGAGTAGGATTTCTAATCCTTCAGCCTTCTCCATTGTTCCTAGGAGAG
CTGCAAAAAGCAGCAGAGGGAATGGACATTTTCAGGGTCACTTACTGCTACCTGGAGAACAGATACAACC
AAAGCAAGAGAAGAAGGGTGGGAGAAGCAGTGCTGACTTCACTGTTTTGGATTTGGAAGAAGATGATGAA
GATGATAATGAGAAAACTGATGATTCTATTGATGAAATTGTGGATGTTGTTTCTGACTACCAGAGTGAGG
AGGTTGATGATGTAGAAAAGAATAACTGTGTAGAATACATTGAGGATGATGAGGAGCACGTGGACATTGA
GACTGTAGAAGAGCTCTCAGAGGAAATTAATGTTGCTCACCTGAAGACCACAGCGGCCCACACACAGTCA
TTCAAACAGCCGTCCTGTACTCACATCTCTGCAGATGAAAAAGCAGCTGAAAGGAGTCGAAAGGCTCCAC
CAATTCCTCTAAAACTGAAGCCTGATTACTGGAGTGACAAACTACAGAAAGAAGCAGAAGCGTTTGCTTA
TTATCGCCGGACACACACTGCCAATGAGCGGCGGCGGCGTGGTGAAATGAGGGATCTCTTTGAGAAATTA
AAGATCACATTGGGATTACTTCATTCTTCCAAGGTTTCCAAAAGTCTCATTCTTACTCGAGCCTTCAGTG
AAATTCAGGGACTAACAGATCAGGCAGACAAATTGATAGGACAGAAAAATCTCCTGACTCGAAAACGGAA
TATTCTGATACGGAAAGTATCGTCTCTTTCAGGTAAGACAGAAGAAGTGGTCCTGAAGAAGCTAGAGTAT
ATTTATGCAAAACAGCAAGCACTAGAGGCACAAAAAAGAAAAAAGAAGATGGGATCAGATGAGTTTGACA
TATCTCCCAGAATTAGCAAACAGCAGGAAGGATCTTCTGCATCATCTGTAGATCTTGGACAGATGTTTAT
AAATAACAGGAGGGGGAAACCTTTGATTCTTTCCAGAAAAAAAGACCAGGCCACAGAAAATACCTCACCC
TTGAACACTCCACACACCTCTGCCAACCTTGTGATGACTCCGCAAGGGCAATTGCTCACCCTAAAAGGTC
CCCTATTCTCAGGACCAGTGGTAGCTGTTTCTCCTGATCTCTTAGAATCTGATCTTAAGCCTCAAGTTGC
CGGTAGTGCTGTGGCTCTACCAGAAAATGACGACTTATTTATGATGCCACGAATTGTTAATGTGACATCA
TTGGCCACAGAGGGAGGTTTGGTAGATATGGGTGGCAGCAAATATCCTCATGAAGTTCCTGATAGCAAGC
CATCTGACCATCTGAAAGACACCGTCAGGAATGAAGATAATTCCTTAGAGGATAAGGGTAGAATCTCTTC
CAGAGGAAACAGAGATGGCAGAGTGACGTTGGGTCCAACGCAGGTTTTTCTGGCAAACAAAGATTCTGGT
TATCCACAAATAGTTGACGTTTCCAATATGCAGAAAGCACAAGAGTTCTTACCTAAAAAGATTTCTGGTG
ATATGAGAGGGATTCAGTATAAATGGAAAGAGAGTGAATCAAGAGGGGAGAGAGTGAAGTCAAAGGATTC
TTCATTTCATAAATTAAAGATGAAAGATCTCAAGGACTCAAGCATAGAGATGGAACTGAGGAAAGTAACA
TCAGCTATAGAGGAAGCAGCTCTTGATTCCAGTGAACTGCTGACTAACATGGAAGATGAGGATGATACTG
ATGAGACACTGACTTCACTGCTCAATGAAATTGCCTTTCTTAATCAACAACTAAATGATGACTCTGTTGG
CCTGGCTGAACTACCCAGCTCTATGGATACAGAGTTCCCAGGGGATGCTCGGCGGGCTTTTATTAGTAAG
GTTCCTCCTGGAAGCAGAGCAACTTTCCAGGTTGAGCACTTGGGAACTGGTTTGAAAGAGTTGCCTGATG
TTCAAGGGGAGAGTGACTCTATCAGTCCCCTCCTCTTGCACTTGGAAGACGATGACTTTTCTGAGAATGA
AAAACAACTTGCAGAACCAGCCTCTGAGCCAGATGTCCTTAAGATTGTTATTGACTCTGAAATAAAGGAT
TCCCTCCTTTCCAACAAGAAAGCTATTGATGGAGGGAAGAATACTTCTGGCCTCCCTGCAGAGCCCGAAA
GTGTGTCCTCACCCCCCACCCTACACATGAAGACTGGCTTGGAGAACAGCAACAGCACAGACACTTTGTG
GAGGCCTATGCCAAAGTTGGCCCCTCTAGGTTTAAAAGTAGCTAATCCTTCCAGTGATGCAGATGGTCAG
AGTCTCAAGGTGATGCCTTGTTTGGCACCTATAGCTGCCAAAGTTGGGTCAGTTGGACACAAAATGAACT
TAACAGGGAATGACCAGGAAGGCCGGGAAAGCAAGGTGATGCCTACATTGGCACCTGTTGTGGCTAAATT
GGGCAACTCGGGGGCCTCACCAAGTTCTGCAGGGAAATAGTAATGAACTAGTCCGTAACTTGAAAGTATT
TCGATTTCTTGGCTTTATATATCTTGTGGAAAGGACGAACGCCGTTAATAGCAGGATTTACA
