>Addgene plasmid #144192 | TFORF1769 | depositor partial sequence | sequence record 284692 | Barcode
ACGCCGTTAATAGCAGGATTTACA
